Addgene plasmid #148864: pT7-MS2-HA-C1-HsZNF598_273-610-siRNAres_AH
Purpose: Mammalian Expression of HsZNF598_273-610-siRNAres
Depositing lab: Elisa Izaurralde. Depositing organization: Max Planck Institute for Developmental Biology.
Backbone
  Vector backbone: Unknown
  Vector type: Mammalian Expression
Growth in bacteria
  Bacterial resistance: Kanamycin, 50 μg/mL
  Growth temperature: 37°C
  Growth strain: DH5alpha
  Copy number: High Copy
Gene/Insert
  Gene/Insert name: HsZNF598_273-610-siRNAres
  Species: H. sapiens (human)
  Entrez Gene: ZNF598 (a.k.a. HEL2)
  Cloning method: Unknown
Terms and licenses: Academic/Nonprofit Terms; Industry Terms: Not Available to Industry
Depositor comments: Sequence according to sequence given by NCBI: NM_178167.4 Plasmids from this collection were made available to the research community and donated after the lab closed. Please note that the sequence provided by the depositing laboratory may be theoretical/predicted or based on Sanger sequencing results. There may be discrepancies between sequencing results obtained by Addgene and the depositor sequence. If an Addgene verified sequence is not available, please contact before placing your order to request that our lab fully sequence the plasmid.
How to cite: pT7-MS2-HA-C1-HsZNF598_273-610-siRNAres_AH was a gift from Elisa Izaurralde (Addgene plasmid # 148864 ; http://n2t.net/addgene:148864 ; RRID:Addgene_148864)
