[The description below was written by a language model from this plasmid's Addgene catalogue record and pLannotate feature annotations shown in this document.]
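Description:
pT7-MS2-HA-C1-HsZNF598_273-610-siRNAres_AH is a 5.5 kb mammalian expression plasmid encoding a fragment of human ZNF598 (residues 273–610, numbered against the NCBI reference transcript cited by the depositor) fused at its N-terminus to the bacteriophage MS2 coat protein and an HA epitope tag. The catalogue lists the backbone as unknown. It is propagated in E. coli through a high-copy ColE1/pUC-type origin and selected with kanamycin. The NeoR/KanR gene sits behind tandem bacterial (AmpR) and SV40 early promoters and ends with an HSV TK polyadenylation signal, so the same marker can also confer G418 resistance in mammalian cells. An f1 origin is present as well. Short annotated fragments of HIV-1 LTR, SV40 large T antigen, ble and bGH poly(A) are partial matches that most likely reflect residual vector sequence rather than functional parts.

Expression of the fusion is driven by the CMV immediate-early enhancer and promoter and terminated by the SV40 poly(A) signal. A T7 promoter lies between the CMV promoter and the open reading frame and could support transcription by T7 RNA polymerase. The MS2 coat protein binds a specific RNA stem-loop, so an MS2-tagged protein can be tethered to a reporter mRNA carrying MS2 binding sites to test its effect on that transcript, although the record itself states only mammalian expression as the purpose. The HA tag allows detection or immunoprecipitation. ZNF598 is an E3 ubiquitin ligase involved in ribosome quality control at stalled ribosomes. The "siRNAres" designation indicates the coding sequence has been made resistant to an siRNA, which would allow expression while endogenous ZNF598 is knocked down; the specific changes are not described. The depositor notes that the supplied sequence may be theoretical or based on Sanger sequencing.
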