Features (pLannotate 1.2.2; 18 found; start..end, strand, type, name):
     61..364     +  enhancer       CMV enhancer: human cytomegalovirus immediate early enhancer
    365..568     +  promoter       CMV promoter: human cytomegalovirus (CMV) immediate early promoter
    564..597     +  LTR            5' LTR (truncated) (fragment): truncated 5' long terminal repeat (LTR) from HIV-1
    613..631     +  promoter       T7 promoter: promoter for bacteriophage T7 RNA polymerase
    668..1054    +  CDS            MS2: bacteriophage MS2 coat protein binds to a specific stem-loop structure in the viral RNA (Peabody, 1993)
   1097..1123    +  CDS            3xHA (fragment): three tandem HA epitope tags
   1139..2152    +  CDS            ZNF598 (fragment): ZN598_HUMAN - Experimental evidence at protein level: Swiss-Prot protein existence level 1. E3 ubiquitin-protein ligase that plays a key role in the ribosome quality control (RQC), a pathway that takes place when a ribosome has stalled during translation (PubMed:28065601, PubMed:28132843). Required for ribosomes to terminally stall during translation of poly(A) sequences by mediating monoubiquitination of 40S ribosomal protein RPS10/eS10, RPS20/uS10 and RPS3/uS3 (PubMed:28065601, PubMed:28132843). Stalling precludes synthesis of a long poly-lysine tail and initiates the RQC pathway to degrade
   2156..2181    +  misc_feature   MCS (fragment): multiple cloning site
   2193..2277    +  CDS            large T antigen (fragment): large T antigen from SV40 (simian virus 40)
   2300..2421    +  polyA_signal   SV40 poly(A) signal: SV40 polyadenylation signal
   2455..2883    -  rep_origin     f1 ori (sequence partly withheld): f1 bacteriophage origin of replication; arrow indicates direction of (+) strand synthesis
   2910..3014    +  promoter       AmpR promoter: bla
   3016..3373    +  promoter       SV40 promoter: SV40 enhancer and early promoter
   3408..4202    +  CDS            NeoR/KanR: aminoglycoside phosphotransferase from Tn5; aph(3')-II (or nptII); confers resistance to neomycin, kanamycin, and G418 (Geneticin®)
   4223..4375    +  CDS            ble (fragment): BLE_KLEPN - Experimental evidence at protein level: Swiss-Prot protein existence level 1. Binding protein with a strong affinity to the bleomycin family of antibiotics. Binds to CL990; an antimitotic-antibiotic compound. From Klebsiella pneumoniae.
   4434..4481    +  polyA_signal   HSV TK poly(A) signal: herpes simplex virus thymidine kinase polyadenylation signal (Cole and Stacy, 1985)
   4572..4588    -  polyA_signal   bGH poly(A) signal (fragment): bovine growth hormone polyadenylation signal
   4810..5398    +  rep_origin     ori: high-copy-number ColE1/pMB1/pBR322/pUC origin of replication
>Addgene plasmid #148864 | pT7-MS2-HA-C1-HsZNF598_273-610-siRNAres_AH | depositor full sequence | sequence record 291312 | Full Sequence
TAGTTATTAATAGTAATCAATTACGGGGTCATTAGTTCATAGCCCATATATGGAGTTCCGCGTTACATAA
CTTACGGTAAATGGCCCGCCTGGCTGACCGCCCAACGACCCCCGCCCATTGACGTCAATAATGACGTATG
TTCCCATAGTAACGCCAATAGGGACTTTCCATTGACGTCAATGGGTGGAGTATTTACGGTAAACTGCCCA
CTTGGCAGTACATCAAGTGTATCATATGCCAAGTACGCCCCCTATTGACGTCAATGACGGTAAATGGCCC
GCCTGGCATTATGCCCAGTACATGACCTTATGGGACTTTCCTACTTGGCAGTACATCTACGTATTAGTCA
TCGCTATTACCATGGTGATGCGGTTTTGGCAGTACATCAATGGGCGTGGATAGCGGTTTGACTCACGGGG
ATTTCCAAGTCTCCACCCCATTGACGTCAATGGGAGTTTGTTTTGGCACCAAAATCAACGGGACTTTCCA
AAATGTCGTAACAACTCCGCCCCATTGACGCAAATGGGCGGTAGGCGTGTACGGTGGGAGGTCTATATAA
GCAGAGCTCTCTGGCTAACTAGAGAACCCACTGCTTACTGGCTTATCGAAATTAATACGACTCACTATAG
GGAGACCCAAGCTCTAGCGCTACCGGTCGCCACCATGGCTTCTAACTTTACTCAGTTCGTTCTCGTCGAC
AATGGCGGAACTGGCGACGTGACTGTCGCCCCAAGCAACTTCGCTAACGGGGTCGCTGAATGGATCAGCT
CTAACTCGCGATCACAGGCTTACAAAGTAACCTGTAGCGTTCGTCAGAGCTCTGCGCAGAATCGCAAATA
CACCATCAAAGTCGAGGTGCCTAAAGTGGCAACCCAGACTGTTGGTGGTGAAGAGCTTCCTGTAGCCGGA
TGGAGATCTTACTTAAATATGGAACTAACCATTCCAATTTTCGCCACGAATTCCGACTGCGAGCTTATTG
TTAAGGCAATGCAAGGTCTCCTAAAAGATGGAAACCCGATTCCCTCGGCCATCGCGGCCAACTCCGGCAT
CTACGGAGGTGGAGGTGGATCTGGTGGATCTCCTCCACATATGGCTTACCCATACGATGTTCCAGATTAC
GCTCCTCCATCTCGAGCTAGCCGCGCCGAGGCACGCCAGAACCGCCACATCGACCTGCAGTTCAGCTACG
CGCCACGGCACTCGCGCCGGAACGAGGGGGTCGTTGGTGGCGAAGACTACGAGGAGGTGGACAGGTACAG
CCGCCAGGGCCGAGTGGCCCGGGCTGGCACTCGCGGAGCCCAGCAGAGCCGCCGAGGAAGCTGGAGGTAC
AAAAGGGAAGAAGAGGACCGAGAAGTAGCAGCTGCTGTCCGGGCCTCCGTGGCCGCACAGCAGCAGGAGG
AGGCCCGAAGAAGCGAAGACCAGGAGGAAGGCGGTAGGCCAAAAAAGGAAGAAGCGGCGGCGCGGGGACC
TGAGGATCCCCGTGGCCCCCGGCGCTCACCCCGGACTCAGGGCGAAGGCCCAGGCCCCAAGGAAACCTCG
ACAAATGGTCCTGTAAGCCAAGAAGCCTTCTCGGTGACAGGCCCAGCCGCCCCAGGGTGTGTGGGGGTGC
CAGGCGCCCTCCCACCACCCAGCCCGAAGCTCAAGGACGAAGACTTCCCCAGCCTCTCTGCCTCCACTTC
CTCCTCCTGCTCCACTGCAGCAACCCCGGGCCCTGTGGGGTTGGCGCTGCCGTACGCCATCCCTGCCAGA
GGCAGGAGTGCCTTCCAGGAGGAGGACTTCCCCGCCCTGGTGTCCTCGGTGCCCAAGCCTGGCACCGCCC
CCACCAGCCTTGTCTCTGCCTGGAACAGCAGCAGTAGCAGCAAGAAGGTAGCACAGCCCCCACTCTCGGC
GCAGGCTACCGGCAGCGGCCAGCCCACCAGGAAGGCTGGGAAGGGGAGCAGGGGCGGCAGGAAGGGCGGC
CCGCCCTTCACACAGGAGGAGGAGGAGGACGGCGGCCCGGCCCTGCAGGAGCTTCTGAGCACACGCCCCA
CGGGCTCCGTCTCCTCCACACTGGGGCTGGCCTCCATCCAACCCTCTAAAGTTGGGAAGAAGAAGAAAGT
GGGCTCGGAGAAGCCAGGCACCACATTGCCACAGCCCCCGCCCGCTACCTGTTAAGGTACCGCGGGCCCG
GGATCCACCGGATCTAGATAACTGATCATAATCAGCCATACCACATTTGTAGAGGTTTTACTTGCTTTAA
AAAACCTCCCACACCTCCCCCTGAACCTGAAACATAAAATGAATGCAATTGTTGTTGTTAACTTGTTTAT
TGCAGCTTATAATGGTTACAAATAAAGCAATAGCATCACAAATTTCACAAATAAAGCATTTTTTTCACTG
CATTCTAGTTGTGGTTTGTCCAAACTCATCAATGTATCTTAACGCGTAAATTGTAAGCGTTAATATTTTG
TTAAAATTCGCGTTAAATTTTTGTTAAATCAGCTCATTTTTTAACCAATAGGCCGAAATCGGCAAAATCC
CTTATAAATCAAAAGAATAGACCGAGATAGGGT
[37 nt withheld, positions 2554-2590]
AAAGAACGTGGACTCCAACGTCAAAGG
[49 nt withheld, positions 2618-2666]
T
[91 nt withheld, positions 2668-2758]
G
[124 nt withheld, positions 2760-2883]
CAGGTGGCACTTTTCGGGGAAATGTGCGCGGAACCCCTATTTGTTTATTTTTCTAAATACATTCAAATAT
GTATCCGCTCATGAGACAATAACCCTGATAAATGCTTCAATAATATTGAAAAAGGAAGAGTCCTGAGGCG
GAAAGAACCAGCTGTGGAATGTGTGTCAGTTAGGGTGTGGAAAGTCCCCAGGCTCCCCAGCAGGCAGAAG
TATGCAAAGCATGCATCTCAATTAGTCAGCAACCAGGTGTGGAAAGTCCCCAGGCTCCCCAGCAGGCAGA
AGTATGCAAAGCATGCATCTCAATTAGTCAGCAACCATAGTCCCGCCCCTAACTCCGCCCATCCCGCCCC
TAACTCCGCCCAGTTCCGCCCATTCTCCGCCCCATGGCTGACTAATTTTTTTTATTTATGCAGAGGCCGA
GGCCGCCTCGGCCTCTGAGCTATTCCAGAAGTAGTGAGGAGGCTTTTTTGGAGGCCTAGGCTTTTGCAAA
GATCGATCAAGAGACAGGATGAGGATCGTTTCGCATGATTGAACAAGATGGATTGCACGCAGGTTCTCCG
GCCGCTTGGGTGGAGAGGCTATTCGGCTATGACTGGGCACAACAGACAATCGGCTGCTCTGATGCCGCCG
TGTTCCGGCTGTCAGCGCAGGGGCGCCCGGTTCTTTTTGTCAAGACCGACCTGTCCGGTGCCCTGAATGA
ACTGCAAGACGAGGCAGCGCGGCTATCGTGGCTGGCCACGACGGGCGTTCCTTGCGCAGCTGTGCTCGAC
GTTGTCACTGAAGCGGGAAGGGACTGGCTGCTATTGGGCGAAGTGCCGGGGCAGGATCTCCTGTCATCTC
ACCTTGCTCCTGCCGAGAAAGTATCCATCATGGCTGATGCAATGCGGCGGCTGCATACGCTTGATCCGGC
TACCTGCCCATTCGACCACCAAGCGAAACATCGCATCGAGCGAGCACGTACTCGGATGGAAGCCGGTCTT
GTCGATCAGGATGATCTGGACGAAGAGCATCAGGGGCTCGCGCCAGCCGAACTGTTCGCCAGGCTCAAGG
CGAGCATGCCCGACGGCGAGGATCTCGTCGTGACCCATGGCGATGCCTGCTTGCCGAATATCATGGTGGA
AAATGGCCGCTTTTCTGGATTCATCGACTGTGGCCGGCTGGGTGTGGCGGACCGCTATCAGGACATAGCG
TTGGCTACCCGTGATATTGCTGAAGAGCTTGGCGGCGAATGGGCTGACCGCTTCCTCGTGCTTTACGGTA
TCGCCGCTCCCGATTCGCAGCGCATCGCCTTCTATCGCCTTCTTGACGAGTTCTTCTGAGCGGGACTCTG
GGGTTCGAAATGACCGACCAAGCGACGCCCAACCTGCCATCACGAGATTTCGATTCCACCGCCGCCTTCT
ATGAAAGGTTGGGCTTCGGAATCGTTTTCCGGGACGCCGGCTGGATGATCCTCCAGCGCGGGGATCTCAT
GCTGGAGTTCTTCGCCCACCCTAGGGGGAGGCTAACTGAAACACGGAAGGAGACAATACCGGAAGGAACC
CGCGCTATGACGGCAATAAAAAGACAGAATAAAACGCACGGTGTTGGGTCGTTTGTTCATAAACGCGGGG
TTCGGTCCCAGGGCTGGCACTCTGTCGATACCCCACCGAGACCCCATTGGGGCCAATACGCCCGCGTTTC
TTCCTTTTCCCCACCCCACCCCCCAAGTTCGGGTGAAGGCCCAGGGCTCGCAGCCAACGTCGGGGCGGCA
GGCCCTGCCATAGCCTCAGGTTACTCATATATACTTTAGATTGATTTAAAACTTCATTTTTAATTTAAAA
GGATCTAGGTGAAGATCCTTTTTGATAATCTCATGACCAAAATCCCTTAACGTGAGTTTTCGTTCCACTG
AGCGTCAGACCCCGTAGAAAAGATCAAAGGATCTTCTTGAGATCCTTTTTTTCTGCGCGTAATCTGCTGC
TTGCAAACAAAAAAACCACCGCTACCAGCGGTGGTTTGTTTGCCGGATCAAGAGCTACCAACTCTTTTTC
CGAAGGTAACTGGCTTCAGCAGAGCGCAGATACCAAATACTGTCCTTCTAGTGTAGCCGTAGTTAGGCCA
CCACTTCAAGAACTCTGTAGCACCGCCTACATACCTCGCTCTGCTAATCCTGTTACCAGTGGCTGCTGCC
AGTGGCGATAAGTCGTGTCTTACCGGGTTGGACTCAAGACGATAGTTACCGGATAAGGCGCAGCGGTCGG
GCTGAACGGGGGGTTCGTGCACACAGCCCAGCTTGGAGCGAACGACCTACACCGAACTGAGATACCTACA
GCGTGAGCTATGAGAAAGCGCCACGCTTCCCGAAGGGAGAAAGGCGGACAGGTATCCGGTAAGCGGCAGG
GTCGGAACAGGAGAGCGCACGAGGGAGCTTCCAGGGGGAAACGCCTGGTATCTTTATAGTCCTGTCGGGT
TTCGCCACCTCTGACTTGAGCGTCGATTTTTGTGATGCTCGTCAGGGGGGCGGAGCCTATGGAAAAACGC
CAGCAACGCGGCCTTTTTACGGTTCCTGGCCTTTTGCTGGCCTTTTGCTCACATGTTCTTTCCTGCGTTA
TCCCCTGATTCTGTGGATAACCGTATTACCGCCATGCAT
